>Addgene plasmid #48482 | pFUSB4_CTAG | addgene full sequence | sequence record 140183 | Addgene NGS results
AGCGCCCAATACGCAAACCGCCTCTCCCCGCGCGTTGGCCGATTCATTAATGCAGCTGGCACGACAGGTT
TCCCGACTGGAAAGCGGGCAGTGAGCGCAACGCAATTAATACGCGTACCGCTAGCCAGGAAGAGTTTGTA
GAAACGCAAAAAGGCCATCCGTCAGGATGGCCTTCTGCTTAGTTTGATGCCTGGCAGTTTATGGCGGGCG
TCCTGCCCGCCACCCTCCGGGCCGTTGCTTCACAACGTTCAAATCCGCTCCCGGCGGATTTGTCCTACTC
AGGAGAGCGTTCACCGACAAACAACAGATAAAACGAAAGGCCCAGTCTTCCGACTGAGCCTTTCGTTTTA
TTTGATGCCTGGCAGTTCCCTACTCTCGCGTTAACGCTAGCATGGATGTTTTCCCAGTCACGACGTTGTA
AAACGACGGCCAGTCTTAAGCGTCTCATGGCCTGACCCCGGACCAAGTGGTGGCTATCGCCAGCCACGAT
GGCGGCAAGCAAGCGCTCGAAACGGTGCAGCGGCTGTTGCCGGTGCTGTGCCAGGACCATGGCCTGACCC
CGGACCAAGTGGTGGCTATCGCCAGCAACGGTGGCGGCAAGCAAGCGCTCGAAACGGTGCAGCGGCTGTT
GCCGGTGCTGTGCCAGGACCATGGCCTGACCCCGGACCAAGTGGTGGCTATCGCCAGCAACATTGGCGGC
AAGCAAGCGCTCGAAACGGTGCAGCGGCTGTTGCCGGTGCTGTGCCAGGACCATGGCCTGACCCCGGACC
AAGTGGTGGCTATCGCCAGCAACAATGGCGGCAAGCAAGCGCTCGAAACGGTGCAGCGGCTGTTGCCGGT
GCTGTGCCAGGACCATGGCCTGACCCCGGACCAAGTGGTGGCTATCGAGACGTCTAGACCAGCCAGGACA
GAAATGCCTCGACTTCGCTGCTACCCAAGGTTGCCGGGTGACGCACACCGTGGAAACGGATGAAGGCACG
AACCCAGTGGACATAAGCCTGTTCGGTTCGTAAGCTGTAATGCAAGTAGCGTATGCGCTCACGCAACTGG
TCCAGAACCTTGACCGAACGCAGCGGTGGTAACGGCGCAGTGGCGGTTTTCATGGCTTGTTATGACTGTT
TTTTTGGGGTACAGTCTATGCCTCGGGCATCCAAGCAGCAAGCGCGTTACGCCGTGGGTCGATGTTTGAT
GTTATGGAGCAGCAACGATGTTACGCAGCAGGGCAGTCGCCCTAAAACAAAGTTAAACATTATGAGGGAA
GCGGTGATCGCCGAAGTATCGACTCAACTATCAGAGGTAGTTGGCGTCATCGAGCGCCATCTCGAACCGA
CGTTGCTGGCCGTACATTTGTACGGCTCCGCAGTGGATGGCGGCCTGAAGCCACACAGTGATATTGATTT
GCTGGTTACGGTGACCGTAAGGCTTGATGAAACAACGCGGCGAGCTTTGATCAACGACCTTTTGGAAACT
TCGGCTTCCCCTGGAGAGAGCGAGATTCTCCGCGCTGTAGAAGTCACCATTGTTGTGCACGACGACATCA
TTCCGTGGCGTTATCCAGCTAAGCGCGAACTGCAATTTGGAGAATGGCAGCGCAATGACATTCTTGCAGG
TATCTTCGAGCCAGCCACGATCGACATTGATCTGGCTATCTTGCTGACAAAAGCAAGAGAACATAGCGTT
GCCTTGGTAGGTCCAGCGGCGGAGGAACTCTTTGATCCGGTTCCTGAACAGGATCTATTTGAGGCGCTAA
ATGAAACCTTAACGCTATGGAACTCGCCGCCCGACTGGGCTGGCGATGAGCGAAATGTAGTGCTTACGTT
GTCCCGCATTTGGTACAGCGCAGTAACCGGCAAAATCGCGCCGAAGGATGTCGCTGCCGACTGGGCAATG
GAGCGCCTGCCGGCCCAGTATCAGCCCGTCATACTTGAAGCTAGACAGGCTTATCTTGGACAAGAAGAAG
ATCGCTTGGCCTCGCGCGCAGATCAGTTGGAAGAATTTGTCCACTACGTGAAAGGCGAGATCACCAAGGT
AGTCGGCAAATAACCCTCGAGCCACCCATGACCAAAATCCCTTAACGTGAGTTACGCGTCGTTCCACTGA
GCGTCAGACCCCGTAGAAAAGATCAAAGGATCTTCTTGAGATCCTTTTTTTCTGCGCGTAATCTGCTGCT
TGCAAACAAAAAAACCACCGCTACCAGCGGTGGTTTGTTTGCCGGATCAAGAGCTACCAACTCTTTTTCC
GAAGGTAACTGGCTTCAGCAGAGCGCAGATACCAAATACTGTTCTTCTAGTGTAGCCGTAGTTAGGCCAC
CACTTCAAGAACTCTGTAGCACCGCCTACATACCTCGCTCTGCTAATCCTGTTACCAGTGGCTGCTGCCA
GTGGCGATAAGTCGTGTCTTACCGGGTTGGACTCAAGACGATAGTTACCGGATAAGGCGCAGCGGTCGGG
CTGAACGGGGGGTTCGTGCACACAGCCCAGCTTGGAGCGAACGACCTACACCGAACTGAGATACCTACAG
CGTGAGCTATGAGAAAGCGCCACGCTTCCCGAAGGGAGAAAGGCGGACAGGTATCCGGTAAGCGGCAGGG
TCGGAACAGGAGAGCGCACGAGGGAGCTTCCAGGGGGAAACGCCTGGTATCTTTATAGTCCTGTCGGGTT
TCGCCACCTCTGACTTGAGCGTCGATTTTTGTGATGCTCGTCAGGGGGGCGGAGCCTATGGAAAAACGCC
AGCAACGCGGCCTTTTTACGGTTCCTGGCCTTTTGCTGGCCTTTTGCTCACATGTTCTTTCCTGCGTTAT
CCCCTGATTCTGTGGATAACCGTATTACCGCCTTTGAGTGAGCTGATACCGCTCGCCGCAGCCGAACGAC
CGAGCGCAGCGAGTCAGTGAGCGAGGAAGCGGAAG
Features (pLannotate 1.2.2; 8 found; start..end, strand, type, name):
      2..94      +  CDS            lacI (fragment): lac repressor; lacI; The lac repressor binds to the lac operator to inhibit transcription in E. coli. This inhibition can be relieved by adding lactose or isopropyl-β-D-thiogalactopyranoside (IPTG).
    149..176     -  terminator     rrnB T2 terminator: transcription terminator T2 from the E. coli rrnB gene
    308..351     +  terminator     rrnB T1 terminator: Escherichia coli rrnB; transcription terminator T1 from the E. coli rrnB gene
    398..434     -  CDS            lacZα (fragment): LacZα fragment of β-galactosidase; lacZ fragment
    990..1013    +  promoter       Pc promoter (fragment): intI1 (promoter lies within the coding sequence); class 1 integron promoter
   1189..1245    +  CDS            GmR (fragment): gentamycin acetyltransferase; aacC1; confers resistance to gentamycin
   1252..2043    +  CDS            SmR: aminoglycoside adenylyltransferase (Murphy, 1985); aadA; confers resistance to spectinomycin and streptomycin
   2136..2724    +  rep_origin     ori: high-copy-number ColE1/pMB1/pBR322/pUC origin of replication
