[The description below was written by a language model from this plasmid's Addgene catalogue record and pLannotate feature annotations shown in this document.]
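Description:
pFUSB4_CTAG is a small (about 2.9 kb) bacterial intermediate plasmid for Golden Gate TALEN assembly, built on the pFUS_B4 array vector. It carries a pre-assembled block of four synthetic TAL effector repeats whose repeat-variable diresidues are HD, NG, NI and NN. Under the standard TALE code these recognise C, T, A and G respectively, which is the four-base target reflected in the plasmid name. The depositor notes that it was made by Golden Gate cloning. It belongs to a set associated with a simplified 15-RVD GoldyTALEN design, in which ready-made multi-repeat modules reduce the number of pieces to be joined when building a full TALE DNA-binding array.

Although the catalogue lists the vector type as mammalian expression/TALEN, the annotated features show no eukaryotic promoter, nuclease domain or polyadenylation signal, so the plasmid appears to act as a cloning module rather than an expression construct in its own right. Propagation in E. coli relies on a high-copy ColE1/pUC-type origin, and selection uses the aadA (SmR) gene, which confers spectinomycin/streptomycin resistance. That gene is preceded by fragments of a class 1 integron Pc promoter and of a gentamicin acetyltransferase gene. The rrnB T1 and T2 terminators lie near the cloning region, and short remnants of lacI and lacZα remain, consistent with replacement of a lacZα screening cassette by the insert. The repeat array itself was not annotated by the feature-calling software; it presumably lies in the unannotated stretch downstream of the lacZα fragment. In use, the four-repeat block would be excised and ligated with other repeat modules into a final TALEN backbone for genome engineering.
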