Addgene plasmid #48482: pFUSB4_CTAG
Depositing lab: Stephen Ekker. Depositing organization: Mayo Foundation for Medical Education and Research. Publication: High Efficiency In Vivo Genome Engineering with a Simplified 15-RVD GoldyTALEN Design. Ma AC, Lee HB, Clark KJ, Ekker SC. PLoS One. 2013 May 29;8(5):e65259. doi: 10.1371/journal.pone.0065259. Print 2013. PubMed 23734242.
Backbone
  Vector backbone: pFUS_B4
  Vector type: Mammalian Expression, TALEN
Growth in bacteria
  Bacterial resistance: Spectinomycin, 50 μg/mL
  Growth temperature: 37°C
  Growth strain: Top10
  Copy number: Unknown
Gene/Insert
  Gene/Insert name: RVD sequence: HD NG NI NN
  Species: Synthetic
  Cloning method: Unknown
  Sequencing primers: 5′ ttgatgcctggcagttccct; 3′ cgaaccgaacaggcttatgt
Terms and licenses: Academic/Nonprofit Terms; Industry Terms: Not Available to Industry
Depositor comments: Plasmid was created using Golden Gate cloning.
How to cite: pFUSB4_CTAG was a gift from Stephen Ekker (Addgene plasmid # 48482 ; http://n2t.net/addgene:48482 ; RRID:Addgene_48482)
