>Addgene plasmid #48482 | pFUSB4_CTAG | addgene partial sequence | sequence record 70888 | pCR8_F1 5'-ttgatgcctggcagttccct-3'
CCAGTCACGACGTTGTAAAACGACGGCCAGTCTTAAGCGTCTCATGGCCTGACCCCGGACCAAGTGGTGG
CTATCGCCAGCCACGATGGCGGCAAGCAAGCGCTCGAAACGGTGCAGCGGCTGTTGCCGGTGCTGTGCCA
GGACCATGGCCTGACCCCGGACCAAGTGGTGGCTATCGCCAGCAACGGTGGCGGCAAGCAAGCGCTCGAA
ACGGTGCAGCGGCTGTTGCCGGTGCTGTGCCAGGACCATGGCCTGACCCCGGACCAAGTGGTGGCTATCG
CCAGCAACATTGGCGGCAAGCAAGCGCTCGAAACGGTGCAGCGGCTGTTGCCGGTGCTGTGCCAGGACCA
TGGCCTGACCCCGGACCAAGTGGTGGCTATCGCCAGCAACAATGGCGGCAAGCAAGCGCTCGAAACGGTG
CAGCGGCTGTTGCCGGTGCTGTGCCAGGACCATGGCCTGACCCCGGACCAAGTGGTGGCTATCGAGACGT
CTAGACCAGCCAGGACAGAAATGCCTCGACTTCGCTGCTACCCAAGGTTGCCGGGTGACGCACACCGTGG
AAACGGATGAAGGCACGAACCCAGTGGACATAAGCCTGTTCGGTTCGTAAGCTGTAATGCAAGTAGCGTA
TGCGCTCACGCAACTGGTCCAGAACCTTGACCGAACGCAGCGGTGGTAACGGCGCAGTGGCGGTTTTCAT
GGCTTGTTATGACTGTTTTTTTGGGGTACAGTCTATGCCTCGGGCATCCAAGCAGCAAGCGCGTTACGCC
GTGGGTCGATGTTTGATGTTATGGAGCAGCAACGATGTTACGCAGCA
